Addgene plasmid #171087: pQ-Elo-HB-C-A(400-772)
Purpose: Co-expresses of ΔN-ELOA containing Elongin complex in bacteria. The resulting plasmid was used to generate a single expression construct encoding all 3Elongin subunits, with a 6-His tag on ELOB
Depositing lab: Joan Conaway. Depositing organization: Stowers Institute for Medical Research. Publication: Elongin functions as a loading factor for Mediator at ATF6alpha-regulated ER stress response genes. He Y, Sato S, Tomomori-Sato C, Chen S, Goode ZH, Conaway JW, Conaway RC. Proc Natl Acad Sci U S A. 2021 Sep 28;118(39):e2108751118. doi: 10.1073/pnas.2108751118. PubMed 34544872.
Backbone
  Vector backbone: pQE-2
  Total vector size (bp): 7317
  Vector type: Bacterial Expression
Growth in bacteria
  Bacterial resistance: Ampicillin, 100 μg/mL
  Growth temperature: 37°C
  Growth strain: DH5alpha
  Copy number: High Copy
Gene/Insert 1
  Gene/Insert name: Elongin B (alt name: TCEB2)
  Species: H. sapiens (human)
  Insert size (bp): 357
  GenBank ID: NM_007108.3
  Entrez Gene: ELOB (a.k.a. SIII, TCEB2)
  Promoter: T5 promoter
  Tag / fusion protein: His (N terminal on backbone)
  Cloning method: Ligation Independent Cloning
  Sequencing primers: 5′ TGAGCGGATAACAATTTCACACAG; 3′ GGCAACCGAGCGTTCTGAAC
Gene/Insert 2
  Gene/Insert name: Elongin C (alt name: TCEB1)
  Species: H. sapiens (human)
  Insert size (bp): 339
  GenBank ID: NM_001204857.1
  Entrez Gene: ELOC (a.k.a. SIII, TCEB1)
  Promoter: T5 promoter
  Cloning method: Ligation Independent Cloning
  Sequencing primers: 5′ TGAGCGGATAACAATTTCACACAG; 3′ GGCAACCGAGCGTTCTGAAC
Gene/Insert 3
  Gene/Insert name: Elongin A (alt name: TCEB3)
  Species: H. sapiens (human)
  Insert size (bp): 1125
  Mutation: Deleted N-term 26+399 amino acids for mutant expression purpose.
  GenBank ID: A0A024RAC6
  Entrez Gene: ELOA (a.k.a. ELOA1, SIII, SIII p110, TCEB3, TCEB3A)
  Promoter: T7 promoter
  Cloning method: Ligation Independent Cloning
  Sequencing primers: 5′ TGAGCGGATAACAATTTCACACAG; 3′ GGCAACCGAGCGTTCTGAAC
Terms and licenses: Academic/Nonprofit Terms; Industry Terms: Not Available to Industry
How to cite: pQ-Elo-HB-C-A(400-772) was a gift from Joan Conaway (Addgene plasmid # 171087 ; http://n2t.net/addgene:171087 ; RRID:Addgene_171087)
