[The description below was written by a language model from this plasmid's Addgene catalogue record and pLannotate feature annotations shown in this document.]
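Description:
pQ-Elo-HB-C-A(400-772) is a 7,317 bp bacterial expression plasmid built on the pQE-2 backbone and designed to co-produce all three subunits of the human Elongin (SIII) complex in E. coli from a single construct. It replicates from a high-copy ColE1/pMB1-type origin and is selected with ampicillin through the AmpR β-lactamase gene. The annotated sequence also shows a cat (chloramphenicol acetyltransferase) coding sequence behind a partial cat promoter, a pBR322 bom region and a short rop fragment, although only ampicillin is listed as the resistance marker.

The payload consists of three tandem, similarly organised expression units. Each contains a phage T5 promoter with lac operator elements, a coding sequence, a residual attB2 site and a lambda t0 terminator. The first unit encodes Elongin B (ELOB/TCEB2) fused to an N-terminal His tag supplied by the backbone. The second encodes untagged Elongin C (ELOC/TCEB1). The third encodes an N-terminally truncated Elongin A (ELOA/TCEB3) fragment corresponding to residues 400–772. The catalogue entry lists a T7 promoter for the Elongin A insert, but the feature table annotates a T5 promoter upstream of it and no T7 promoter. A plasmid-borne lacI gene driven by the lacIq promoter supplies repressor to keep the T5/lac operator units off until induction with IPTG.

Because only Elongin B carries the His tag, affinity purification through it should recover the assembled ΔN-ELOA-containing Elongin ABC complex. Such a complex suits biochemical studies of how the Elongin A N-terminal region contributes to the factor's role in RNA polymerase II transcription.
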