Features (pLannotate 1.2.2; 28 found; start..end, strand, type, name):
     36..80      +  promoter       T5 promoter: bacteriophage T5 promoter for E. coli RNA polymerase, with embedded lac operator
     88..104     +  protein_bind   lac operator: The lac repressor binds to the lac operator to inhibit transcription in E. coli. This inhibition can be relieved by adding lactose or isopropyl-β-D-thiogalactopyranoside (IPTG). lac repressor encoded by lacI
    147..167     +  CDS            7xHis: 6xHis affinity tag
    174..527     +  CDS            ELOB (sequence partly withheld): ELOB_HUMAN - Also known as TCEB2. Experimental evidence at protein level: Swiss-Prot protein existence level 1. The elongin BC complex seems to be involved as an adapter protein in the proteasomal degradation of target proteins via different E3 ubiquitin ligase complexes, including the von Hippel-Lindau ubiquitination complex CBC(VHL). By binding to BC-box motifs it seems to link target recruitment subunits, like VHL and members of the SOCS box family, to Cullin/RBX1 modules that activate E2 ubiquitination enzymes. From Homo sapiens (Human).
    571..595     -  protein_bind   attB2: mutant version of attB; recombination site for the Gateway® BP reaction BP Clonase™
    617..711     +  terminator     lambda t0 terminator: transcription terminator from phage lambda
    740..784     +  promoter       T5 promoter: bacteriophage T5 promoter for E. coli RNA polymerase, with embedded lac operator
    792..808     +  protein_bind   lac operator: The lac repressor binds to the lac operator to inhibit transcription in E. coli. This inhibition can be relieved by adding lactose or isopropyl-β-D-thiogalactopyranoside (IPTG). lac repressor encoded by lacI
    845..1180    +  CDS            ELOC (sequence partly withheld): ELOC_BOVIN - Also known as TCEB1. Experimental evidence at protein level: Swiss-Prot protein existence level 1. The elongin BC complex seems to be involved as an adapter protein in the proteasomal degradation of target proteins via different E3 ubiquitin ligase complexes, including the von Hippel-Lindau ubiquitination complex CBC(VHL). By binding to BC-box motifs it seems to link target recruitment subunits, like VHL and members of the SOCS box family, to Cullin/RBX1 modules that activate E2 ubiquitination enzymes. From Bos taurus (Bovine).
   1224..1248    -  protein_bind   attB2: mutant version of attB; recombination site for the Gateway® BP reaction BP Clonase™
   1270..1364    +  terminator     lambda t0 terminator: transcription terminator from phage lambda
   1393..1437    +  promoter       T5 promoter: bacteriophage T5 promoter for E. coli RNA polymerase, with embedded lac operator
   1445..1461    +  protein_bind   lac operator: The lac repressor binds to the lac operator to inhibit transcription in E. coli. This inhibition can be relieved by adding lactose or isopropyl-β-D-thiogalactopyranoside (IPTG). lac repressor encoded by lacI
   1501..2619    +  CDS            ELOA (fragment): ELOA1_HUMAN - Also known as TCEB3. Experimental evidence at protein level: Swiss-Prot protein existence level 1. SIII, also known as elongin, is a general transcription elongation factor that increases the RNA polymerase II transcription elongation past template-encoded arresting sites. Subunit A is transcriptionally active and its transcription activity is strongly enhanced by binding to the dimeric complex of the SIII regulatory subunits B and C (elongin BC complex). From Homo sapiens (Human).
   2663..2687    -  protein_bind   attB2: mutant version of attB; recombination site for the Gateway® BP reaction BP Clonase™
   2709..2803    +  terminator     lambda t0 terminator: transcription terminator from phage lambda
   2883..2911    +  promoter       cat promoter (fragment): promoter of the E. coli cat gene encoding chloramphenicol acetyltransferase
   2912..3568    +  CDS            cat: CAT_ECOLX - Experimental evidence at protein level: Swiss-Prot protein existence level 1. This enzyme is an effector of chloramphenicol resistance in bacteria. From Escherichia coli. This protein is used as a marker in many commonly used cloning vectors, such as pACYC184.
   3636..3722    +  terminator     rrnB T1 terminator: Escherichia coli rrnB; transcription terminator T1 from the E. coli rrnB gene
   3745..3762    -  promoter       tet promoter (fragment): E. coli promoter for tetracycline efflux protein gene
   3781..3802    -  protein_bind   CAP binding site: CAP binding activates transcription in the presence of cAMP. E. coli catabolite activator protein
   3815..4897    -  CDS            lacI: lac repressor; lacI; The lac repressor binds to the lac operator to inhibit transcription in E. coli. This inhibition can be relieved by adding lactose or isopropyl-β-D-thiogalactopyranoside (IPTG).
   4898..4975    -  promoter       lacIq promoter: lacI (mutant); In the lacIq allele, a single base change in the promoter boosts expression of the lacI gene about 10-fold.
   5024..5065    +  CDS            rop (fragment): Rop protein, which maintains plasmids at low copy number; rop
   5167..5307    +  misc_feature   bom: basis of mobility region from pBR322
   5493..6081    -  rep_origin     ori: high-copy-number ColE1/pMB1/pBR322/pUC origin of replication
   6252..7112    -  CDS            AmpR: β-lactamase; bla; confers resistance to ampicillin, carbenicillin, and related antibiotics
   7113..7217    -  promoter       AmpR promoter: bla
>Addgene plasmid #171087 | pQ-Elo-HB-C-A(400-772) | addgene full sequence | sequence record 335508 | Addgene NGS Result
CTCGAGCTTAATTAACAACACCATTTGTCGAGAAATCATAAAAAATTTATTTGCTTTGTGAGCGGATAAC
AATTATAATAGATTCAATTGTGAGCGGATAACAATTTCACACAGAATTCATTAAAGAGGAGAAATTAACT
ATGAAACATCACCATCACCATCACCATGGTGCT
[312 nt withheld, positions 174-485]
CCCCAGGACTCGGGAAGCAGTGCCAATGAACAAGCCGTGCAGTGAGGATCCAGTCTTCGCATGCATGAAG
ACGCGGCCGCCTAGGACCCAGCTTTCTTGTACAAAGTGGTAAGCTTAATTAGCTGAGCTTGGACTCCTGT
TGATAGATCCAGTAATGACCTCAGAACTCCATCTGGATTTGTTCAGAACGCTCGGTTGCCGCCGGGCGTT
TTTTATTGGTGAGAATCCAAGTAACAACACCATTTGTCGAGAAATCATAAAAAATTTATTTGCTTTGTGA
GCGGATAACAATTATAATAGATTCAATTGTGAGCGGATAACAATTTCACACAGAATTCATTAAAGAGGAG
AAATTAACTATGGATGGAGAGGAGAAAACCTATGGTGGCTGTGAAGGACCTGATGCC
[288 nt withheld, positions 893-1180]
TAAGGATCCAGTCTTCGCATGCATGAAGACGCGGCCGCCTAGGACCCAGCTTTCTTGTACAAAGTGGTAA
GCTTAATTAGCTGAGCTTGGACTCCTGTTGATAGATCCAGTAATGACCTCAGAACTCCATCTGGATTTGT
TCAGAACGCTCGGTTGCCGCCGGGCGTTTTTTATTGGTGAGAATCCAAGTAACAACACCATTTGTCGAGA
AATCATAAAAAATTTATTTGCTTTGTGAGCGGATAACAATTATAATAGATTCAATTGTGAGCGGATAACA
ATTTCACACAGAATTCATTAAAGAGGAGAAATTAACCATGTTCGAGCAGCCAACCATGTCTTTTGAATCC
TACCTCAGCTATGACCAGCCCCGGAAGAAAAAGAAAAAGATTGTGAAAACTTCAGCCACGGCACTTGGAG
ATAAAGGACTTAAAAAAAATGACTCTAAAAGCACTGGTAAAAACTTGGACTCAGTTCAGAAATTACCCAA
GGTGAACAAAACCAAGTCAGAGAAGCCGGCTGGAGCTGATTTAGCCAAGCTGAGAAAGGTGCCTGATGTG
TTGCCAGTGTTGCCAGACCTCCCGTTACCCGCGATACAGGCCAATTACCGTCCACTGCCTTCCCTCGAGC
TGATATCCTCCTTCCAGCCAAAGCGAAAAGCGTTCTCTTCACCCCAGGAAGAAGAAGAAGCTGGATTTAC
TGGGCGCAGAATGAATTCCAAGATGCAGGTGTATTCTGGTTCCAAGTGTGCCTATCTCCCTAAAATGATG
ACCTTGCACCAGCAATGCATCCGAGTACTTAAAAACAACATCGATTCAATCTTTGAAGTGGGAGGAGTCC
CATACTCTGTTCTTGAACCCGTTTTGGAGAGGTGTACACCTGATCAGCTGTATCGCATAGAGGAATACAA
TCATGTATTAATTGAAGAAACAGATCAATTATGGAAAGTTCATTGTCACCGAGACTTTAAGGAAGAAAGA
CCCGAAGAGTATGAGTCGTGGCGAGAGATGTACCTGCGGCTTCAGGACGCCCGAGAGCAGCGGCTACGAG
TACTAACAAAGAATATCCAGTTCGCACATGCCAATAAGCCCAAAGGCCGACAAGCAAAGATGGCCTTTGT
CAACTCTGTGGCCAAGCCACCTCGTGACGTCCGGAGGAGGCAGGAAAAGTTTGGAACGGGAGGAGCAGCT
GTCCCTGAGAAAATCAAGATCAAGCCAGCCCCGTACCCCATGGGAAGCAGCCATGCTTCCGCCAGTAGCA
TCAGCTTTAACCCCAGCCCTGAGGAGCCGGCCTATGATGGCCCAAGCACCAGCAGTGCCCACTTGGCACC
AGTGGTCAGCAGCACTGTTTCCTATGATCCTAGGAAACCCACTGTGAAGAAAATTGCCCCAATGATGGCC
AAGACAATTAAAGCTTTCAAGAACAGATTCTCCCGACGATAAGGATCCAGTCTTCGCATGCATGAAGACG
CGGCCGCCTAGGACCCAGCTTTCTTGTACAAAGTGGTAAGCTTAATTAGCTGAGCTTGGACTCCTGTTGA
TAGATCCAGTAATGACCTCAGAACTCCATCTGGATTTGTTCAGAACGCTCGGTTGCCGCCGGGCGTTTTT
TATTGGTGAGAATCCAAGTAACAACACCATTTAAATGGAGTGGTTACAAATGGAGTGGTTACAAATGGAG
TGGTTAATTAAGGCTAGCTTGGCGAGATTTTCAGGAGCTAAGGAAGCTAAAATGGAGAAAAAAATCACTG
GATATACCACCGTTGATATATCCCAATGGCATCGTAAAGAACATTTTGAGGCATTTCAGTCAGTTGCTCA
ATGTACCTATAACCAGACCGTTCAGCTGGATATTACGGCCTTTTTAAAGACCGTAAAGAAAAATAAGCAC
AAGTTTTATCCGGCCTTTATTCACATTCTTGCCCGCCTGATGAATGCTCATCCGGAATTTCGTATGGCAA
TGAAAGACGGTGAGCTGGTGATATGGGATAGTGTTCACCCTTGTTACACCGTTTTCCATGAGCAAACTGA
AACGTTTTCATCGCTCTGGAGTGAATACCACGACGATTTCCGGCAGTTTCTACACATATATTCGCAAGAT
GTGGCGTGTTACGGTGAAAACCTGGCCTATTTCCCTAAAGGGTTTATTGAGAATATGTTTTTCGTCTCAG
CCAATCCCTGGGTGAGTTTCACCAGTTTTGATTTAAACGTGGCCAATATGGACAACTTCTTCGCCCCCGT
TTTCACCATGGGCAAATATTATACGCAAGGCGACAAGGTGCTGATGCCGCTGGCGATTCAGGTTCATCAT
GCCGTTTGTGATGGCTTCCATGTCGGCAGAATGCTTAATGAATTACAACAGTACTGCGATGAGTGGCAGG
GCGGGGCGTAATTTTTTTAAGGCAGTTATTGGTGCCCTTAAACGCCTGGGGTAATGACTCTCTAGCTTGA
GGCATCAAATAAAACGAAAGGCTCAGTCGAAAGACTGGGCCTTTCGTTTTATCTGTTGTTTGTCGGTGAA
CGCTCTCCTGAGTAGGACAAATCCGCCCTCTAGATTACGTGCAGTCGATGATAAGCTGTCAAACATGAGA
ATTGTGCCTAATGAGTGAGCTAACTTACATTAATTGCGTTGCGCTCACTGCCCGCTTTCCAGTCGGGAAA
CCTGTCGTGCCAGCTGCATTAATGAATCGGCCAACGCGCGGGGAGAGGCGGTTTGCGTATTGGGCGCCAG
GGTGGTTTTTCTTTTCACCAGTGAGACGGGCAACAGCTGATTGCCCTTCACCGCCTGGCCCTGAGAGAGT
TGCAGCAAGCGGTCCACGCTGGTTTGCCCCAGCAGGCGAAAATCCTGTTTGATGGTGGTTAACGGCGGGA
TATAACATGAGCTGTCTTCGGTATCGTCGTATCCCACTACCGAGATATCCGCACCAACGCGCAGCCCGGA
CTCGGTAATGGCGCGCATTGCGCCCAGCGCCATCTGATCGTTGGCAACCAGCATCGCAGTGGGAACGATG
CCCTCATTCAGCATTTGCATGGTTTGTTGAAAACCGGACATGGCACTCCAGTCGCCTTCCCGTTCCGCTA
TCGGCTGAATTTGATTGCGAGTGAGATATTTATGCCAGCCAGCCAGACGCAGACGCGCCGAGACAGAACT
TAATGGGCCCGCTAACAGCGCGATTTGCTGGTGACCCAATGCGACCAGATGCTCCACGCCCAGTCGCGTA
CCGTCTTCATGGGAGAAAATAATACTGTTGATGGGTGTCTGGTCAGAGACATCAAGAAATAACGCCGGAA
CATTAGTGCAGGCAGCTTCCACAGCAATGGCATCCTGGTCATCCAGCGGATAGTTAATGATCAGCCCACT
GACGCGTTGCGCGAGAAGATTGTGCACCGCCGCTTTACAGGCTTCGACGCCGCTTCGTTCTACCATCGAC
ACCACCACGCTGGCACCCAGTTGATCGGCGCGAGATTTAATCGCCGCGACAATTTGCGACGGCGCGTGCA
GGGCCAGACTGGAGGTGGCAACGCCAATCAGCAACGACTGTTTGCCCGCCAGTTGTTGTGCCACGCGGTT
GGGAATGTAATTCAGCTCCGCCATCGCCGCTTCCACTTTTTCCCGCGTTTTCGCAGAAACGTGGCTGGCC
TGGTTCACCACGCGGGAAACGGTCTGATAAGAGACACCGGCATACTCTGCGACATCGTATAACGTTACTG
GTTTCACATTCACCACCCTGAATTGACTCTCTTCCGGGCGCTATCATGCCATACCGCGAAAGGTTTTGCA
CCATTCGATGGTGTCGGAATTTCGGGCAGCGTTGGGTCCTGGCCACGGGTGCGCATGATCTAGAGCTGCC
TCGCGCGTTTCGGTGATGACGGTGAAAACCTCTGACACATGCAGCTCCCGGAGACGGTCACAGCTTGTCT
GTAAGCGGATGCCGGGAGCAGACAAGCCCGTCAGGGCGCGTCAGCGGGTGTTGGCGGGTGTCGGGGCGCA
GCCATGACCCAGTCACGTAGCGATAGCGGAGTGTATACTGGCTTAACTATGCGGCATCAGAGCAGATTGT
ACTGAGAGTGCACCACATGCGGTGTGAAATACCGCACAGATGCGTAAGGAGAAAATACCGCATCAGGCGC
TCTTCCGCTTCCTCGCTCACTGACTCGCTGCGCTCGGTCGTTCGGCTGCGGCGAGCGGTATCAGCTCACT
CAAAGGCGGTAATACGGTTATCCACAGAATCAGGGGATAACGCAGGAAAGAACATGTGAGCAAAAGGCCA
GCAAAAGGCCAGGAACCGTAAAAAGGCCGCGTTGCTGGCGTTTTTCCATAGGCTCCGCCCCCCTGACGAG
CATCACAAAAATCGACGCTCAAGTCAGAGGTGGCGAAACCCGACAGGACTATAAAGATACCAGGCGTTTC
CCCCTGGAAGCTCCCTCGTGCGCTCTCCTGTTCCGACCCTGCCGCTTACCGGATACCTGTCCGCCTTTCT
CCCTTCGGGAAGCGTGGCGCTTTCTCATAGCTCACGCTGTAGGTATCTCAGTTCGGTGTAGGTCGTTCGC
TCCAAGCTGGGCTGTGTGCACGAACCCCCCGTTCAGCCCGACCGCTGCGCCTTATCCGGTAACTATCGTC
TTGAGTCCAACCCGGTAAGACACGACTTATCGCCACTGGCAGCAGCCACTGGTAACAGGATTAGCAGAGC
GAGGTATGTAGGCGGTGCTACAGAGTTCTTGAAGTGGTGGCCTAACTACGGCTACACTAGAAGGACAGTA
TTTGGTATCTGCGCTCTGCTGAAGCCAGTTACCTTCGGAAAAAGAGTTGGTAGCTCTTGATCCGGCAAAC
AAACCACCGCTGGTAGCGGTGGTTTTTTTGTTTGCAAGCAGCAGATTACGCGCAGAAAAAAAGGATCTCA
AGAAGATCCTTTGATCTTTTCTACGGGGTCTGACGCTCAGTGGAACGAAAACTCACGTTAAGGGATTTTG
GTCATGAGATTATCAAAAAGGATCTTCACCTAGATCCTTTTAAATTAAAAATGAAGTTTTAAATCAATCT
AAAGTATATATGAGTAAACTTGGTCTGACAGTTACCAATGCTTAATCAGTGAGGCACCTATCTCAGCGAT
CTGTCTATTTCGTTCATCCATAGTTGCCTGACTCCCCGTCGTGTAGATAACTACGATACGGGAGGGCTTA
CCATCTGGCCCCAGTGCTGCAATGATACCGCGAGACCCACGCTCACCGGCTCCAGATTTATCAGCAATAA
ACCAGCCAGCCGGAAGGGCCGAGCGCAGAAGTGGTCCTGCAACTTTATCCGCCTCCATCCAGTCTATTAA
TTGTTGCCGGGAAGCTAGAGTAAGTAGTTCGCCAGTTAATAGTTTGCGCAACGTTGTTGCCATTGCTACA
GGCATCGTGGTGTCACGCTCGTCGTTTGGTATGGCTTCATTCAGCTCCGGTTCCCAACGATCAAGGCGAG
TTACATGATCCCCCATGTTGTGCAAAAAAGCGGTTAGCTCCTTCGGTCCTCCGATCGTTGTCAGAAGTAA
GTTGGCCGCAGTGTTATCACTCATGGTTATGGCAGCACTGCATAATTCTCTTACTGTCATGCCATCCGTA
AGATGCTTTTCTGTGACTGGTGAGTACTCAACCAAGTCATTCTGAGAATAGTGTATGCGGCGACCGAGTT
GCTCTTGCCCGGCGTCAATACGGGATAATACCGCGCCACATAGCAGAACTTTAAAAGTGCTCATCATTGG
AAAACGTTCTTCGGGGCGAAAACTCTCAAGGATCTTACCGCTGTTGAGATCCAGTTCGATGTAACCCACT
CGTGCACCCAACTGATCTTCAGCATCTTTTACTTTCACCAGCGTTTCTGGGTGAGCAAAAACAGGAAGGC
AAAATGCCGCAAAAAAGGGAATAAGGGCGACACGGAAATGTTGAATACTCATACTCTTCCTTTTTCAATA
TTATTGAAGCATTTATCAGGGTTATTGTCTCATGAGCGGATACATATTTGAATGTATTTAGAAAAATAAA
CAAATAGGGGTTCCGCGCACATTTCCCCGAAAAGTGCCACCTGACGTCTAAGAAACCATTATTATCATGA
CATTAACCTATAAAAATAGGCGTATCACGAGGCCCTTTCGTCTTCAC
